Addgene plasmid #137068: pelB-MBP-DipA-ss
Purpose: E. coli expression clone (T7lac promoter) for mature DipA (aa 21-342) from B. burgdorferi with N-terminal PelB signal peptide + His10 + mature maltose binding protein + TEV protease cleavage
Depositing lab: Debra Hansen. Depositing organization: Arizona State University. Publication: Membrane directed expression in Escherichia coli of BBA57 and other virulence factors from the Lyme disease agent Borrelia burgdorferi. Robertson KE, Truong CD, Craciunescu FM, Chiu PL, Fromme P, Hansen DT. Sci Rep. 2019 Nov 26;9(1):17606. doi: 10.1038/s41598-019-53830-x. PubMed 31772280.
Backbone
  Vector backbone: pelB-MBP (DNASU access no. EvNO00813783)
  Vector type: Bacterial Expression
Growth in bacteria
  Bacterial resistance: Kanamycin, 50 μg/mL
  Growth temperature: 37°C
  Growth strain: DH5alpha
  Copy number: Low Copy
Gene/Insert
  Gene/Insert name: AAC66790.1 (alt name: DipA BB0418)
  Species: Borrelia burgdorferi B31
  Mutation: mature DipA: lacks the DipA signal peptide
  Entrez Gene: BB_0418 (a.k.a. BB_0418)
  Promoter: T7lac
  Tag / fusion protein: PelB signal peptide + His10 + maltose binding protein + TEV protease cleavage (N terminal on backbone)
  Cloning method: Ligation Independent Cloning
  Sequencing primers: 5′ GAAAGGTGAAATCATGCCGAACATC; 3′ GCTAGTTATTGCTCAGCGG
Terms and licenses: Academic/Nonprofit Terms; Industry Terms: Not Available to Industry
Depositor comments: This plasmid uses the T7lac promoter to express in E. coli the mature (lacking the signal peptide), wild-type protein containing an N-terminal PelB signal peptide + His10 + mature maltose binding protein + TEV protease cleavage site. The gene encoding the protein does not have the same DNA sequence as B. burgdorferi because the gene has been optimized for expression in E. coli.
How to cite: pelB-MBP-DipA-ss was a gift from Debra Hansen (Addgene plasmid # 137068 ; http://n2t.net/addgene:137068 ; RRID:Addgene_137068)
