[The description below was written by a language model from this plasmid's Addgene catalogue record and pLannotate feature annotations shown in this document.]
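Description:
pelB-MBP-DipA-ss is a 7,468 nt bacterial expression plasmid built on the pelB-MBP backbone, a pET-style vector for T7-driven protein production in E. coli. It carries a kanamycin resistance gene (aminoglycoside phosphotransferase), a ColE1/pBR322-type origin accompanied by the bom region and the rop gene, which is consistent with its listing as low copy, and an f1 phage origin. A lacI gene with its own promoter supplies lac repressor. Short tetracycline-resistance fragments appear to be backbone remnants rather than functional markers.

The expression cassette consists of a T7 promoter followed by a lac operator (the T7lac arrangement) and the T7 gene 10 ribosome binding site, so transcription requires T7 RNA polymerase in the host and is repressed until induced with IPTG or lactose. The open reading frame begins with the PelB signal peptide, which directs the fusion toward the periplasm or membrane, followed by a polyhistidine tag (His10 according to the depositor, annotated as 8xHis by the automated tool), mature maltose binding protein as a solubility and affinity partner, and a TEV protease site for removing the N-terminal fusion partners. Downstream lies the insert, inserted by ligation-independent cloning: mature DipA (BB0418, residues 21–342) from Borrelia burgdorferi B31, lacking its native signal peptide and codon-optimized for E. coli. It is not itself annotated in the feature table but fits the gap after the TEV site. A His-tag fragment and a T7 gene 10B-derived fragment are detected before the T7 terminator; the record does not indicate that they form part of the expressed protein. The construct is meant for membrane-directed expression and purification of this Lyme disease virulence factor.
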