Features (pLannotate 1.2.2; 22 found; start..end, strand, type, name):
     13..441     +  rep_origin     f1 ori (sequence partly withheld): f1 bacteriophage origin of replication; arrow indicates direction of (+) strand synthesis
    494..551     +  promoter       AmpR promoter (fragment): bla
    560..1375    -  CDS            KanR: aminoglycoside phosphotransferase; aph(3')-Ia; confers resistance to kanamycin in bacteria or G418 (Geneticin®) in eukaryotes
   1497..2085    +  rep_origin     ori: high-copy-number ColE1/pMB1/pBR322/pUC origin of replication
   2271..2410    -  misc_feature   bom: basis of mobility region from pBR322
   2512..2703    -  CDS            rop: Rop protein, which maintains plasmids at low copy number; rop
   2720..3100    +  CDS            YPB1_ECOLX: Protein predicted: Swiss-Prot protein existence level 4. From Escherichia coli.
   3172..3463    -  CDS            TcR (fragment): tetracycline efflux protein; tet; confers resistance to tetracycline
   3478..3499    -  protein_bind   CAP binding site: CAP binding activates transcription in the presence of cAMP. E. coli catabolite activator protein
   3512..4594    -  CDS            lacI: lac repressor; lacI; The lac repressor binds to the lac operator to inhibit transcription in E. coli. This inhibition can be relieved by adding lactose or isopropyl-β-D-thiogalactopyranoside (IPTG).
   4595..4672    -  promoter       lacI promoter: lacI
   4680..4959    -  CDS            TcR (fragment): tetracycline efflux protein; tet; confers resistance to tetracycline
   4981..4999    +  promoter       T7 promoter: promoter for bacteriophage T7 RNA polymerase
   5000..5024    +  protein_bind   lac operator: The lac repressor binds to the lac operator to inhibit transcription in E. coli. This inhibition can be relieved by adding lactose or isopropyl-β-D-thiogalactopyranoside (IPTG). lac repressor encoded by lacI
   5039..5061    +  RBS            RBS: efficient ribosome binding site from bacteriophage T7 gene 10 (Olins and Rangwala, 1989)
   5069..5134    +  sig_peptide    pelB signal sequence: leader peptide for secretion; pelB (fragment)
   5177..5200    +  CDS            8xHis: 8xHis affinity tag
   5207..6307    +  CDS            MBP: maltose binding protein from E. coli; malE (mutated); This version of the gene does not encode a signal sequence, so MBP will remain in the cytosol.
   6317..6333    +  CDS            TEV site (fragment): tobacco etch virus (TEV) protease recognition and cleavage site
   7313..7330    +  CDS            9xHis (fragment): 9xHis affinity tag
   7340..7389    +  CDS            SET1 (fragment): solubility-enhancement tag derived from T7 phage gene 10B
   7397..7444    +  terminator     T7 terminator: transcription terminator for bacteriophage T7 RNA polymerase
>Addgene plasmid #137068 | pelB-MBP-DipA-ss | addgene full sequence | sequence record 291958 | Addgene NGS Result
TTGGCGAATGGG
[124 nt withheld, positions 13-136]
C
[91 nt withheld, positions 138-228]
A
[49 nt withheld, positions 230-278]
CCTTTGACGTTGGAGTCCACGTTCTTT
[37 nt withheld, positions 306-342]
ACCCTATCTCGGTCTATTCTTTTGATTTATAAGGGATTTTGCCGATTTCGGCCTATTGGTTAAAAAATGA
GCTGATTTAACAAAAATTTAACGCGAATTTTAACAAAATATTAACGCTTACAATTTAGGTGGCACTTTTC
GGGGAAATGTGCGCGGAACCCCTATTTGTTTATTTTTCTAAATACATTCAAATATGTATCCGCTCATGAA
TTAATTCTTAGAAAAACTCATCGAGCATCAAATGAAACTGCAATTTATTCATATCAGGATTATCAATACC
ATATTTTTGAAAAAGCCGTTTCTGTAATGAAGGAGAAAACTCACCGAGGCAGTTCCATAGGATGGCAAGA
TCCTGGTATCGGTCTGCGATTCCGACTCGTCCAACATCAATACAACCTATTAATTTCCCCTCGTCAAAAA
TAAGGTTATCAAGTGAGAAATCACCATGAGTGACGACTGAATCCGGTGAGAATGGCAAAAGTTTATGCAT
TTCTTTCCAGACTTGTTCAACAGGCCAGCCATTACGCTCGTCATCAAAATCACTCGCATCAACCAAACCG
TTATTCATTCGTGATTGCGCCTGAGCGAGACGAAATACGCGATCGCTGTTAAAAGGACAATTACAAACAG
GAATCGAATGCAACCGGCGCAGGAACACTGCCAGCGCATCAACAATATTTTCACCTGAATCAGGATATTC
TTCTAATACCTGGAATGCTGTTTTCCCGGGGATCGCAGTGGTGAGTAACCATGCATCATCAGGAGTACGG
ATAAAATGCTTGATGGTCGGAAGAGGCATAAATTCCGTCAGCCAGTTTAGTCTGACCATCTCATCTGTAA
CATCATTGGCAACGCTACCTTTGCCATGTTTCAGAAACAACTCTGGCGCATCGGGCTTCCCATACAATCG
ATAGATTGTCGCACCTGATTGCCCGACATTATCGCGAGCCCATTTATACCCATATAAATCAGCATCCATG
TTGGAATTTAATCGCGGCCTAGAGCAAGACGTTTCCCGTTGAATATGGCTCATAACACCCCTTGTATTAC
TGTTTATGTAAGCAGACAGTTTTATTGTTCATGACCAAAATCCCTTAACGTGAGTTTTCGTTCCACTGAG
CGTCAGACCCCGTAGAAAAGATCAAAGGATCTTCTTGAGATCCTTTTTTTCTGCGCGTAATCTGCTGCTT
GCAAACAAAAAAACCACCGCTACCAGCGGTGGTTTGTTTGCCGGATCAAGAGCTACCAACTCTTTTTCCG
AAGGTAACTGGCTTCAGCAGAGCGCAGATACCAAATACTGTCCTTCTAGTGTAGCCGTAGTTAGGCCACC
ACTTCAAGAACTCTGTAGCACCGCCTACATACCTCGCTCTGCTAATCCTGTTACCAGTGGCTGCTGCCAG
TGGCGATAAGTCGTGTCTTACCGGGTTGGACTCAAGACGATAGTTACCGGATAAGGCGCAGCGGTCGGGC
TGAACGGGGGGTTCGTGCACACAGCCCAGCTTGGAGCGAACGACCTACACCGAACTGAGATACCTACAGC
GTGAGCTATGAGAAAGCGCCACGCTTCCCGAAGGGAGAAAGGCGGACAGGTATCCGGTAAGCGGCAGGGT
CGGAACAGGAGAGCGCACGAGGGAGCTTCCAGGGGGAAACGCCTGGTATCTTTATAGTCCTGTCGGGTTT
CGCCACCTCTGACTTGAGCGTCGATTTTTGTGATGCTCGTCAGGGGGGCGGAGCCTATGGAAAAACGCCA
GCAACGCGGCCTTTTTACGGTTCCTGGCCTTTTGCTGGCCTTTTGCTCACATGTTCTTTCCTGCGTTATC
CCCTGATTCTGTGGATAACCGTATTACCGCCTTTGAGTGAGCTGATACCGCTCGCCGCAGCCGAACGACC
GAGCGCAGCGAGTCAGTGAGCGAGGAAGCGGAAGAGCGCCTGATGCGGTATTTTCTCCTTACGCATCTGT
GCGGTATTTCACACCGCAATGGTGCACTCTCAGTACAATCTGCTCTGATGCCGCATAGTTAAGCCAGTAT
ACACTCCGCTATCGCTACGTGACTGGGTCATGGCTGCGCCCCGACACCCGCCAACACCCGCTGACGCGCC
CTGACGGGCTTGTCTGCTCCCGGCATCCGCTTACAGACAAGCTGTGACCGTCTCCGGGAGCTGCATGTGT
CAGAGGTTTTCACCGTCATCACCGAAACGCGCGAGGCAGCTGCGGTAAAGCTCATCAGCGTGGTCGTGAA
GCGATTCACAGATGTCTGCCTGTTCATCCGCGTCCAGCTCGTTGAGTTTCTCCAGAAGCGTTAATGTCTG
GCTTCTGATAAAGCGGGCCATGTTAAGGGCGGTTTTTTCCTGTTTGGTCACTGATGCCTCCGTGTAAGGG
GGATTTCTGTTCATGGGGGTAATGATACCGATGAAACGAGAGAGGATGCTCACGATACGGGTTACTGATG
ATGAACATGCCCGGTTACTGGAACGTTGTGAGGGTAAACAACTGGCGGTATGGATGCGGCGGGACCAGAG
AAAAATCACTCAGGGTCAATGCCAGCGCTTCGTTAATACAGATGTAGGTGTTCCACAGGGTAGCCAGCAG
CATCCTGCGATGCAGATCCGGAACATAATGGTGCAGGGCGCTGACTTCCGCGTTTCCAGACTTTACGAAA
CACGGAAACCGAAGACCATTCATGTTGTTGCTCAGGTCGCAGACGTTTTGCAGCAGCAGTCGCTTCACGT
TCGCTCGCGTATCGGTGATTCATTCTGCTAACCAGTAAGGCAACCCCGCCAGCCTAGCCGGGTCCTCAAC
GACAGGAGCACGATCATGCGCACCCGTGGGGCCGCCATGCCGGCGATAATGGCCTGCTTCTCGCCGAAAC
GTTTGGTGGCGGGACCAGTGACGAAGGCTTGAGCGAGGGCGTGCAAGATTCCGAATACCGCAAGCGACAG
GCCGATCATCGTCGCGCTCCAGCGAAAGCGGTCCTCGCCGAAAATGACCCAGAGCGCTGCCGGCACCTGT
CCTACGAGTTGCATGATAAAGAAGACAGTCATAAGTGCGGCGACGATAGTCATGCCCCGCGCCCACCGGA
AGGAGCTGACTGGGTTGAAGGCTCTCAAGGGCATCGGTCGAGATCCCGGTGCCTAATGAGTGAGCTAACT
TACATTAATTGCGTTGCGCTCACTGCCCGCTTTCCAGTCGGGAAACCTGTCGTGCCAGCTGCATTAATGA
ATCGGCCAACGCGCGGGGAGAGGCGGTTTGCGTATTGGGCGCCAGGGTGGTTTTTCTTTTCACCAGTGAG
ACGGGCAACAGCTGATTGCCCTTCACCGCCTGGCCCTGAGAGAGTTGCAGCAAGCGGTCCACGCTGGTTT
GCCCCAGCAGGCGAAAATCCTGTTTGATGGTGGTTAACGGCGGGATATAACATGAGCTGTCTTCGGTATC
GTCGTATCCCACTACCGAGATATCCGCACCAACGCGCAGCCCGGACTCGGTAATGGCGCGCATTGCGCCC
AGCGCCATCTGATCGTTGGCAACCAGCATCGCAGTGGGAACGATGCCCTCATTCAGCATTTGCATGGTTT
GTTGAAAACCGGACATGGCACTCCAGTCGCCTTCCCGTTCCGCTATCGGCTGAATTTGATTGCGAGTGAG
ATATTTATGCCAGCCAGCCAGACGCAGACGCGCCGAGACAGAACTTAATGGGCCCGCTAACAGCGCGATT
TGCTGGTGACCCAATGCGACCAGATGCTCCACGCCCAGTCGCGTACCGTCTTCATGGGAGAAAATAATAC
TGTTGATGGGTGTCTGGTCAGAGACATCAAGAAATAACGCCGGAACATTAGTGCAGGCAGCTTCCACAGC
AATGGCATCCTGGTCATCCAGCGGATAGTTAATGATCAGCCCACTGACGCGTTGCGCGAGAAGATTGTGC
ACCGCCGCTTTACAGGCTTCGACGCCGCTTCGTTCTACCATCGACACCACCACGCTGGCACCCAGTTGAT
CGGCGCGAGATTTAATCGCCGCGACAATTTGCGACGGCGCGTGCAGGGCCAGACTGGAGGTGGCAACGCC
AATCAGCAACGACTGTTTGCCCGCCAGTTGTTGTGCCACGCGGTTGGGAATGTAATTCAGCTCCGCCATC
GCCGCTTCCACTTTTTCCCGCGTTTTCGCAGAAACGTGGCTGGCCTGGTTCACCACGCGGGAAACGGTCT
GATAAGAGACACCGGCATACTCTGCGACATCGTATAACGTTACTGGTTTCACATTCACCACCCTGAATTG
ACTCTCTTCCGGGCGCTATCATGCCATACCGCGAAAGGTTTTGCGCCATTCGATGGTGTCCGGGATCTCG
ACGCTCTCCCTTATGCGACTCCTGCATTAGGAAGCAGCCCAGTAGTAGGTTGAGGCCGTTGAGCACCGCC
GCCGCAAGGAATGGTGCATGCAAGGAGATGGCGCCCAACAGTCCCCCGGCCACGGGGCCTGCCACCATAC
CCACGCCGAAACAAGCGCTCATGAGCCCGAAGTGGCGAGCCCGATCTTCCCCATCGGTGATGTCGGCGAT
ATAGGCGCCAGCAACCGCACCTGTGGCGCCGGTGATGCCGGCCACGATGCGTCCGGCGTAGAGGATCGAG
ATCTCGATCCCGCGAAATTAATACGACTCACTATAGGGGAATTGTGAGCGGATAACAATTCCCCTCTAGA
AATAATTTTGTTTAACTTTAAGAAGGAGATATACATATGAAATACCTGCTGCCGACCGCTGCTGCTGGTC
TGCTGCTTCTCGCTGCCCAGCCGGCGATGGCCATGGATATCGGAATTAATTCGGATCCGAATTCGAGCTC
ACATCACCATCACCATCACCATCACCATCACCCCATGAAAATCGAAGAAGGTAAACTGGTAATCTGGATT
AACGGCGATAAAGGCTATAACGGTCTCGCTGAAGTCGGTAAGAAATTCGAGAAAGATACCGGAATTAAAG
TCACCGTTGAGCATCCGGATAAACTGGAAGAGAAATTCCCACAGGTTGCGGCAACTGGCGATGGCCCTGA
CATTATCTTCTGGGCACACGACCGCTTTGGTGGCTACGCTCAATCTGGCCTGTTGGCTGAAATCACCCCG
GACAAAGCGTTCCAGGACAAGCTGTATCCGTTTACCTGGGATGCCGTACGTTACAACGGCAAGCTGATTG
CTTACCCGATCGCTGTTGAAGCGTTATCGCTGATTTATAACAAAGATCTGCTGCCGAACCCGCCAAAAAC
CTGGGAAGAGATCCCGGCGCTGGATAAAGAACTGAAAGCGAAAGGTAAGAGCGCGCTGATGTTCAACCTG
CAAGAACCGTACTTCACCTGGCCGCTGATTGCTGCTGACGGGGGTTATGCGTTCAAGTATGAAAACGGCA
AGTACGACATTAAAGACGTGGGCGTGGATAACGCTGGCGCGAAAGCGGGTCTGACCTTCCTGGTTGACCT
GATTAAAAACAAACACATGAATGCAGACACCGATTACTCCATCGCAGAAGCTGCCTTTAATAAAGGCGAA
ACAGCGATGACCATCAACGGCCCGTGGGCATGGTCCAACATCGACACCAGCAAAGTGAATTATGGTGTAA
CGGTACTGCCGACCTTCAAGGGTCAACCATCCAAACCGTTCGTTGGCGTGCTGAGCGCAGGTATTAACGC
CGCCAGTCCGAACAAAGAGCTGGCAAAAGAGTTCCTCGAAAACTATCTGCTGACTGATGAAGGTCTGGAA
GCGGTTAATAAAGACAAACCGCTGGGTGCCGTAGCGCTGAAGTCTTACGAGGAAGAGTTGGCGAAAGATC
CACGTATTGCCGCCACTATGGAAAACGCCCAGAAAGGTGAAATCATGCCGAACATCCCGCAGATGTCCGC
TTTCTGGTATGCCGTGCGTACTGCGGTGATCAACGCCGCCAGCGGTCGTCAGACTGTCGATGAAGCCCTG
AAAGACGCGCAGACTCCGGGTAGCGAAAACCTGTACTTCCAACAAGATCAGCAAAACCTGGAATTTAACA
ACGAGTACTTCTACTTCAACTTCCAAAGCGCGTACTATCCGCCGCACGAACTGGGCACCAACGGCAGCGG
TTTCAGCCAGAGCTTTAAACACCCGAACTTCCAAAACATCGACCCGAGCCTGAAAATTCCGGTGAACTAC
TGGGGTGGCATCAAGCTGATTAGCTACCTGGGTTACTACAAGAACTTCAAGGCGCTGAACAACCCGAACA
GCATCTTCTTTAAGAACAACGGCATCGACATTGATCTGAACATCGGTCTGAGCCCGGTGATTGTTAGCTT
CAAAAGCACCGTTAGCTTCACCCCGATCGCGTTTCTGAACCTGTACGCGAGCAACGAACTGGGCATTGGT
TGGCAGGCGTTTGGCTTCAAAGGCGTGGGTGTTCACATCGAGAACGGCAAGTACAGCAACGCGGTGGAAT
TTTATAGCGAGATCACCGCGGGTGGCCGTTTTCAGTTCGACCTGAACGCGATTTTCCAAGGCGAGTGGAC
CCACATTATCACCGTTATCGGTAACGACTTTACCTACCTGATTAACCCGCACGCGAAAAAGGATCAACTG
TGGAAATATAAGGCGGACGATGGCAAGAACATCAACGGTATGCTGATTAAACCGTACGCGCTGCTGGCGT
ATAAGATGCCGATCCCGCTGAACACCATTGGCCTGCTGTATGAAGGTAAAACCCAGATCGGCAAGGAGCG
TAACATTAGCAGCTGGAAAAACAAGGGCTGGGGTAGCGACATCTTCTACCACAACATCAGCATTGTTGCG
AACTTTGAGATTATCAAACCGCTGACCCTGGGCCTGCAATTCAAGCTGAGCACCAACCCGACCTATACCA
GCAACACCGCGGGTCTGGCGGACATCAGCAAGCGTATTGCGACCGGCAACAGCTACTTTTACTATGATAG
CATCGGTATGAGCATCACCTACAAGTACTAATAACTCGAGCACCACCACCACCACCACTGAGATCCGGCT
GCTAACAAAGCCCGAAAGGAAGCTGAGTTGGCTGCTGCCACCGCTGAGCAATAACTAGCATAACCCCTTG
GGGCCTCTAAACGGGTCTTGAGGGGTTTTTTGCTGAAAGGAGGAACTATATCCGGA
